>Addgene plasmid #131382 | EcNGsC-F307A-pKK223 | addgene full sequence | sequence record 259270 | Addgene NGS Result
GGAAACAGAATTCGGTGACCATGCAAGCGTCGCAATTTTCAGCCCAGGTTCTGGACTGGTACGATAAATA
CGGGCGAAAAACTCTGCCCTGGCAAATTGACAAGACGCCCTACAAAGTATGGCTCTCAGAAGTGATGTTG
CAACAAACTCAGGTTGCGACCGTTATCCCCTATTTTGAACGCTTTATGGCGCGCTTCCCGACGGTGACCG
ATCTCGCCAATGCGCCGCTCGACGAAGTTCTCCACTTGTGGACCGGGCTTGGCTATTACGCCCGCGCGCG
CAATCTGCATAAAGCGGCACAACAAGTGGCGACCTTACACGGCGGTAAATTCCCGGAAACCTTTGAGGAA
GTTGCAGCACTGCCGGGCGTCGGGCGTTCCACCGCAGGCGCGATTCTCTCGCTTTCTCTGGGTAAGCACT
TTCCGATTCTCGACGGTAACGTCAAACGCGTGCTGGCGCGCTGCTATGCTGTAAGCGGCTGGCCTGGGAA
AAAAGAGGTCGAGAATAAATTATGGAGTTTGAGCGAGCAGGTGACGCCCGCGGTTGGCGTGGAACGGTTT
AATCAGGCGATGATGGATTTGGGTGCGATGATTTGTACGCGCTCGAAACCGAAATGTTCGCTCTGTCCGC
TACAAAACGGATGTATTGCCGCCGCCAACAATAGCTGGGCGCTTTATCCGGGCAAAAAACCGAAAAAAAC
AGCGGTCAAACAAGTGCCGCTCGCAGTAGCGGTGCTGGCCGATGATGAAGGCCGCGTTCTCATTCGCAAG
CGCGACAGCACCGGTTTGCTTGCGAACTTATGGGAGTTCCCCAGCTGCGAAACGGACGGCGCAGATGGAA
AAGAGAAGCTCGAGCAAATGGTTGGGGAGCAATACGGTTTGCAAGTGGAGCTTACAGAACCGATCGTTTC
GTTTGAGCATGCGGCTTCCCATTTAGTCTGGCAGTTGACCGTGTTTCCCGGCCGTTTGGTTCATGGCGGA
CCGGTCGAGGAGCCTTACCGGCTTGCGCCGGAAGACGAGTTGAAGGCGTACGCCTTTCCGGTGTCCCATC
AACGTGTTTGGCGCGAATATAAAGAATGGGCGAGCGGAGTACGCCCGCCCCCATGACTGCAGCCAAGCTT
GGCTGTTTTGGCGGATGAGAGAAGATTTTCAGCCTGATACAGATTAAATCAGAACGCAGAAGCGGTCTGA
TAAAACAGAATTTGCCTGGCGGCAGTAGCGCGGTGGTCCCACCTGACCCCATGCCGAACTCAGAAGTGAA
ACGCCGTAGCGCCGATGGTAGTGTGGGGTCTCCCCATGCGAGAGTAGGGAACTGCCAGGCATCAAATAAA
ACGAAAGGCTCAGTCGAAAGACTGGGCCTTTCGTTTTATCTGTTGTTTGTCGGTGAACGCTCTCCTGAGT
AGGACAAATCCGCCGGGAGCGGATTTGAACGTTGCGAAGCAACGGCCCGGAGGGTGGCGGGCAGGACGCC
CGCCATAAACTGCCAGGCATCAAATTAAGCAGAAGGCCATCCTGACGGATGGCCTTTTTGCGTTTCTACA
AACTCTTTTGTTTATTTTTCTAAATACATTCAAATATGTATCCGCTCATGAGACAATAACCCTGATAAAT
GCTTCAATAATATTGAAAAAGGAAGAGTATGAGTATTCAACATTTCCGTGTCGCCCTTATTCCCTTTTTT
GCGGCATTTTGCCTTCCTGTTTTTGCTCACCCAGAAACGCTGGTGAAAGTAAAAGATGCTGAAGATCAGT
TGGGTGCACGAGTGGGTTACATCGAACTGGATCTCAACAGCGGTAAGATCCTTGAGAGTTTTCGCCCCGA
AGAACGTTTTCCAATGATGAGCACTTTTAAAGTTCTGCTATGTGGCGCGGTATTATCCCGTGTTGACGCC
GGGCAAGAGCAACTCGGTCGCCGCATACACTATTCTCAGAATGACTTGGTTGAGTACTCACCAGTCACAG
AAAAGCATCTTACGGATGGCATGACAGTAAGAGAATTATGCAGTGCTGCCATAACCATGAGTGATAACAC
TGCGGCCAACTTACTTCTGACAACGATCGGAGGACCGAAGGAGCTAACCGCTTTTTTGCACAACATGGGG
GATCATGTAACTCGCCTTGATCGTTGGGAACCGGAGCTGAATGAAGCCATACCAAACGACGAGCGTGACA
CCACGATGCCTGTAGCAATGGCAACAACGTTGCGCAAACTATTAACTGGCGAACTACTTACTCTAGCTTC
CCGGCAACAATTAATAGACTGGATGGAGGCGGATAAAGTTGCAGGACCACTTCTGCGCTCGGCCCTTCCG
GCTGGCTGGTTTATTGCTGATAAATCTGGAGCCGGTGAGCGTGGGTCTCGCGGTATCATTGCAGCACTGG
GGCCAGATGGTAAGCCCTCCCGTATCGTAGTTATCTACACGACGGGGAGTCAGGCAACTATGGATGAACG
AAATAGACAGATCGCTGAGATAGGTGCCTCACTGATTAAGCATTGGTAACTGTCAGACCAAGTTTACTCA
TATATACTTTAGATTGATTTAAAACTTCATTTTTAATTTAAAAGGATCTAGGTGAAGATCCTTTTTGATA
ATCTCATGACCAAAATCCCTTAACGTGAGTTTTCGTTCCACTGAGCGTCAGACCCCGTAGAAAAGATCAA
AGGATCTTCTTGAGATCCTTTTTTTCTGCGCGTAATCTGCTGCTTGCAAACAAAAAAACCACCGCTACCA
GCGGTGGTTTGTTTGCCGGATCAAGAGCTACCAACTCTTTTTCCGAAGGTAACTGGCTTCAGCAGAGCGC
AGATACCAAATACTGTCCTTCTAGTGTAGCCGTAGTTAGGCCACCACTTCAAGAACTCTGTAGCACCGCC
TACATACCTCGCTCTGCTAATCCTGTTACCAGTGGCTGCTGCCAGTGGCGATAAGTCGTGTCTTACCGGG
TTGGACTCAAGACGATAGTTACCGGATAAGGCGCAGCGGTCGGGCTGAACGGGGGGTTCGTGCACACAGC
CCAGCTTGGAGCGAACGAACTACACCGAACTGAGATACCTACAGCGTGAGCTATGAGAAAGCGCCACGCT
TCCCGAAGGGAGAAAGGCGGACAGGTATCCGGTAAGCGGCAGGGTCGGAACAGGAGAGCGCACGAGGGAG
CTTCCAGGGGGAAACGCCTGGTATCTTTATAGTCCTGTCGGGTTTCGCCACCTCTGACTTGAGCGTCGAT
TTTTGTGATGCTCGTCAGGGGGGCGGAGCCTATGGAAAAACGCCAGCAACGCGGCCTTTTTACGGTTCCT
GGCCTTTTGCTGGCCTTTTGCTCACATGTTCTTTCCTGCGTTATCCCCTGATTCTGTGGATAACCGTATT
ACCGCCTTTGAGTGAGCTGATACCGCTCGCCGCAGCCGAACGACCGAGCGCAGCGAGTCAGTGAGCGAGG
AAGCGGAAGAGCGCCTGATGCGGTATTTTCTCCTTACGCATCTGTGCGGTATTTCACACCGCATATGGTG
CACTCTCAGTACAATCTGCTCTGATGCCGCATAGTTAAGCCAGTATACACTCCGCTATCGCTACGTGACT
GGGTCATGGCTGCGCCCCGACACCCGCCAACACCCGCTGACGCGCCCTGACGGGCTTGTCTGCTCCCGGC
ATCCGCTTACAGACAAGCTGTGACCGTCTCCGGGAGCTGCATGTGTCAGAGGTTTTCACCGTCATCACCG
AAACGCGCGAGGCAGCTGCGGTAAAGCTCATCAGCGTGGTCGTGAAGCGATTCACAGATGTCTGCCTGTT
CATCCGCGTCCAGCTCGTTGAGTTTCTCCAGAAGCGTTAATGTCTGGCTTCTGATAAAGCGGGCCATGTT
AAGGGCGGTTTTTTCCTGTTTGGTCACTGATGCCTCCGTGTAAGGGGGATTTCTGTTCATGGGGGTAATG
ATACCGATGAAACGAGAGAGGATGCTCACGATACGGGTTACTGATGATGAACATGCCCGGTTACTGGAAC
GTTGTGAGGGTAAACAACTGGCGGTATGGATGCGGCGGGACCAGAGAAAAATCACTCAGGGTCAATGCCA
GCGCTTCGTTAATACAGATGTAGGTGTTCCACAGGGTAGCCAGCAGCATCCTGCGATGCAGATCCGGAAC
ATAATGGTGCAGGGCGCTGACTTCCGCGTTTCCAGACTTTACGAAACACGGAAACCGAAGACCATTCATG
TTGTTGCTCAGGTCGCAGACGTTTTGCAGCAGCAGTCGCTTCACGTTCGCTCGCGTATCGGTGATTCATT
CTGCTAACCAGTAAGGCAACCCCGCCAGCCTAGCCGGGTCCTCAACGACAGGAGCACGATCATGCGCACC
CGTGGCCAGGACCCAACGCTGCCCGAGATGCGCCGCGTGCGGCTGCTGGAGATGGCGGACGCGATGGATA
TGTTCTGCCAAGGGTTGGTTTGCGCATTCACAGTTCTCCGCAAGAATTGATTGGCTCCAATTCTTGGAGT
GGTGAATCCGTTAGCGAGGTGCCGCCGGCTTCCATTCAGGTCGAGGTGGCCCGGCTCCATGCACCGCGAC
GCAACGCGGGGAGGCAGACAAGGTATAGGGCGGCGCCTACAATCCATGCCAACCCGTTCCATGTGCTCGC
CGAGGCGGCATAAATCGCCGTGACGATCAGCGGTCCAATGATCGAAGTTAGGCTGGTAAGAGCCGCGAGC
GATCCTTGAAGCTGTCCCTGATGGTCGTCATCTACCTGCCTGGACAGCATGGCCTGCAACGCGGGCATCC
CGATGCCGCCGGAAGCGAGAAGAATCATAATGGGGAAGGCCATCCAGCCTCGCGTCGCGAACGCCAGCAA
GACGTAGCCCAGCGCGTCGGCCGCCATGCCGGCGATAATGGCCTGCTTCTCGCCGAAACGTTTGGTGGCG
GGACCAGTGACGAAGGCTTGAGCGAGGGCGTGCAAGATTCCGAATACCGCAAGCGACAGGCCGATCATCG
TCGCGCTCCAGCGAAAGCGGTCCTCGCCGAAAATGACCCAGAGCGCTGCCGGCACCTGTCCTACGAGTTG
CATGATAAAGAAGACAGTCATAAGTGCGGCGACGATAGTCATGCCCCGCGCCCACCGGAAGGAGCTGACT
GGGTTGAAGGCTCTCAAGGGCATCGGTCGACGCTCTCCCTTATGCGACTCCTGCATTAGGAAGCAGCCCA
GTAGTAGGTTGAGGCCGTTGAGCACCGCCGCCGCAAGGAATGGTGCATGCAAGGAGATGGCGCCCAACAG
TCCCCCGGCCACGGGGCCTGCCACCATACCCACGCCGAAACAAGCGCTCATGAGCCCGAAGTGGCGAGCC
CGATCTTCCCCATCGGTGATGTCGGCGATATAGGCGCCAGCAACCGCACCTGTGGCGCCGGTGATGCCGG
CCACGATGCGTCCGGCGTAGAGGATCCGGGCTTATCGACTGCACGGTGCACCAATGCTTCTGGCGTCAGG
CAGCCATCGGAAGCTGTGGTATGGCTGTGCAGGTCGTAAATCACTGCATAATTCGTGTCGCTCAAGGCGC
ACTCCCGTTCTGGATAATGTTTTTTGCGCCGACATCATAACGGTTCTGGCAAATATTCTGAAATGAGCTG
TTGACAATTAATCATCGGCTCGTATAATGTGTGGAATTGTGAGCGGATAACAATTTCACACA
Features (pLannotate 1.2.2; 14 found; start..end, strand, type, name):
     27..1100    +  CDS            mutY: MUTY_GEOSE - Experimental evidence at protein level: Swiss-Prot protein existence level 1. Base excision repair (BER) glycosylase that initiates repair of A:oxoG to C:G by removing the inappropriately paired adenine base from the DNA backbone, generating an abasic site product (PubMed:25995449) (PubMed:14961129). 8-oxoguanine (oxoG) is a genotoxic DNA lesion resulting from oxidation of guanine; this residue is misread by replicative DNA polymerases, that insert adenine instead of cytosine opposite the oxidized damaged base. Shows a powerful dicrimination of A versus C, since it does not cleave
   1204..1319    +  ncRNA          5S rRNA: Accession: RF00001 - 5S ribosomal RNA
   1323..1409    +  terminator     rrnB T1 terminator: Escherichia coli rrnB; transcription terminator T1 from the E. coli rrnB gene
   1501..1528    +  terminator     rrnB T2 terminator: transcription terminator T2 from the E. coli rrnB gene
   1547..1638    +  promoter       AmpR promoter: bla
   1639..2499    +  CDS            AmpR: β-lactamase; bla; confers resistance to ampicillin, carbenicillin, and related antibiotics
   2670..3258    +  rep_origin     ori: high-copy-number ColE1/pMB1/pBR322/pUC origin of replication
   3444..3584    -  misc_feature   bom: basis of mobility region from pBR322
   3686..3877    -  CDS            rop: Rop protein, which maintains plasmids at low copy number; rop
   3894..4274    +  CDS            YPB1_ECOLX: Protein predicted: Swiss-Prot protein existence level 4. From Escherichia coli.
   4516..5417    -  CDS            TcR (fragment): tetracycline efflux protein; tet; confers resistance to tetracycline
   5424..5525    -  CDS            yciV (fragment): RNAAM_ECOLI - Also known as trpH From Escherichia coli (strain K12).
   5601..5629    +  promoter       tac promoter: strong E. coli promoter; hybrid between the trp and lac UV5 promoters
   5637..5653    +  protein_bind   lac operator: The lac repressor binds to the lac operator to inhibit transcription in E. coli. This inhibition can be relieved by adding lactose or isopropyl-β-D-thiogalactopyranoside (IPTG). lac repressor encoded by lacI
