[The description below was written by a language model from this plasmid's Addgene catalogue record and pLannotate feature annotations shown in this document.]
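Description:
EcNGsC-F307A-pKK223 is a bacterial expression plasmid built on the pKK223 backbone, a pBR322-derived vector of about 5.7 kb in total. It is propagated in E. coli through a ColE1/pMB1-type origin. The pBR322 bom mobilisation region and the rop gene are also present; rop normally moderates copy number, although the record lists copy number as unknown. Selection is by ampicillin through the bla β-lactamase gene under its own promoter. Only a fragment of the tetracycline resistance gene remains, so it is a backbone remnant rather than a usable marker, as are the small yciV fragment and a predicted open reading frame nearby.

The payload is a 1,086 bp chimeric MutY coding sequence inserted by ligation-independent cloning. Residues 1–225 come from E. coli MutY, and residues 226–360 correspond to residues 231–365 of Geobacillus stearothermophilus MutY. The construct carries the substitution F307A in Gs MutY numbering, which is position 302 of the chimera. The automated annotation labels the whole open reading frame as Geobacillus mutY, but the catalogue fields make clear that it is a two-species fusion. No tags are recorded.

Transcription is driven by the tac promoter, a trp/lac hybrid, followed by a lac operator that lets lac repressor regulate expression and IPTG relieve it. No lacI gene is annotated on the plasmid. Transcription ends at the rrnB 5S rRNA segment and the T1 and T2 terminators downstream of the insert.

MutY is the base excision repair glycosylase that removes adenine mispaired with 8-oxoguanine. The stated purpose is low-level expression of this mutant chimera, and the associated work examines how MutY finds OG lesions and avoids undamaged G.
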