Addgene plasmid #131382: EcNGsC-F307A-pKK223
Purpose: Low level expression of E.coli G.stearothermophillus MutY chimera protein with amino acid change F307A in Gs MutY.
Depositing lab: Martin Horvath. Depositing organization: University of Utah. Publication: Structural Basis for Finding OG Lesions and Avoiding Undamaged G by the DNA Glycosylase MutY. Russelburg LP, O'Shea Murray VL, Demir M, Knutsen KR, Sehgal SL, Cao S, David SS, Horvath MP. ACS Chem Biol. 2019 Dec 27. doi: 10.1021/acschembio.9b00639. PubMed 31829624.
Backbone
  Vector backbone: pKK223
  Backbone size w/o insert (bp): 4577
  Total vector size (bp): 5663
  Vector type: Bacterial Expression
Growth in bacteria
  Bacterial resistance: Ampicillin, 100 μg/mL
  Growth temperature: 37°C
  Growth strain: DH5alpha
  Copy number: Unknown
Gene/Insert
  Gene/Insert name: EcNGsC MutY chimera F307A (alt names: F307A EcNGsC; F307A)
  Species: E. coli and Geobacillus stearothermophilus
  Insert size (bp): 1086
  Mutation: Fusion of two MutY genes. Residues 1-225 are from E.coli MutY and residues 226-360 correspond with residues 231-365 of G.stearothermophilus MutY. Amino acid change F307A in Gs MutY, corresponding with position 302 in the chimera MutY.
  Promoter: tac
  Cloning method: Ligation Independent Cloning
  Sequencing primers: 5′ UpTac - GTTTTTTGCGCCGACATCATAACGGTTC; 3′ TacTrm - GCTTCTGCGTTCTGATTTAATCTGTATCAGGCTG
Terms and licenses: Academic/Nonprofit Terms; Industry Terms: Not Available to Industry
How to cite: EcNGsC-F307A-pKK223 was a gift from Martin Horvath (Addgene plasmid # 131382 ; http://n2t.net/addgene:131382 ; RRID:Addgene_131382)
