>Addgene plasmid #131382 | EcNGsC-F307A-pKK223 | depositor partial sequence | sequence record 251751 | UpTac (5-prime Sequencing Primer)
ACACAGGAAACAGAATTCGGTGACCATGCAAGCGTCGCAATTTTCAGCCCAGGTTCTGGACTGGTACGAT
AAATACGGGCGAAAAACTCTGCCCTGGCAAATTGACAAGACGCCCTACAAAGTATGGCTCTCAGAAGTGA
TGTTGCAACAAACTCAGGTTGCGACCGTTATCCCCTATTTTGAACGCTTTATGGCGCGCTTCCCGACGGT
GACCGATCTCGCCAATGCGCCGCTCGACGAAGTTCTCCACTTGTGGACCGGGCTTGGCTATTACGCCCGC
GCGCGCAATCTGCATAAAGCGGCACAACAAGTGGCGACCTTACACGGCGGTAAATTCCCGGAAACCTTTG
AGGAAGTTGCAGCACTGCCGGGCGTCGGGCGTTCCACCGCAGGCGCGATTCTCTCGCTTTCTCTGGGTAA
GCACTTTCCGATTCTCGACGGTAACGTCAAACGCGTGCTGGCGCGCTGCTATGCTGTAAGCGGCTGGCCT
GGGAAAAAAGAGGTCGAGAATAAATTATGGAGTTTGAGCGAGCAGGTGACGCCCGCGGTTGGCGTGGAAC
GGTTTAATCAGGCGATGATGGATTTGGGTGCGATGATTTGTACGCGCTCGAAACCGAAATGTTCGCTCTG
TCCGCTACAAAACGGATGTATTGCCGCCGCCAACAATAGCTGGGCGCTTTATC
