>Addgene plasmid #131382 | EcNGsC-F307A-pKK223 | depositor partial sequence | sequence record 251752 | TacTrm (3-prime Sequencing Primer)
TTCTTTATATTCGCGCCAAACACGTTGATGGGACACCGGAAAGGCGTACGCCTTCAACTCGTCTTCCGGC
GCAAGCCGGTAAGGCTCCTCGACCGGTCCGCCATGAACCAAACGGCCGGGAAACACGGTCAACTGCCAGA
CTAAATGGGAAGCCGCATGCTCAAACGAAACGATCGGTTCTGTAAGCTCCACTTGCAAACCGTATTGCTC
CCCAACCATTTGCTCGAGCTTCTCTTTTCCATCTGCGCCGTCCGTTTCGCAGCTGGGGAACTCCCATAAG
TTCGCAAGCAAACCGGTGCTGTCGCGCTTGCGAATGAGAACGCGGCCTTCATCATCGGCCAGCACCGCTA
CTGCGAGCGGCACTTGTTTGACCGCTGTTTTTTTCGGTTTTTTGCCCGGATAAAGCGCCCAGCTATTGTT
GGCGGCGGCAATACATCCGTTTTGTAGCGGACAGAGCGAACATTTCGGTTTCGAGCGCGTACAAATCATC
GCACCCAAATCCATCATCGCCTGATTAAACCGTTCCACGCCAACCGCGGGCGTCACCTGCTCGCTCAAAC
TCCATAATTTATTCTCGACCTCTTTTTTCCCAGGCCAGCCGCTTACAGCATAGCAGCGCGCCAGCACGCG
TTTGACGTTACCGTCGAGAATCGGAAAGTGCTTACCCAGAGAAAGCGAGAG
